>Addgene plasmid #189876 | p663-UBC-miniTurbo-V5-NEK5_IDG-K | addgene full sequence | sequence record 374161 | Addgene NGS Result
AGGTGGCACTTTTCGGGGAAATGTGCGCGGAACCCCTATTTGTTTATTTTTCTAAATACATTCAAATATG
TATCCGCTCATGAGACAATAACCCTGATAAATGCTTCAATAATATTGAAAAAGGAAGAGTATGAGTATTC
AACATTTCCGTGTCGCCCTTATTCCCTTTTTTGCGGCATTTTGCCTTCCTGTTTTTGCTCACCCAGAAAC
GCTGGTGAAAGTAAAAGATGCTGAAGATCAGTTGGGTGCACGAGTGGGTTACATCGAACTGGATCTCAAC
AGCGGTAAGATCCTTGAGAGTTTTCGCCCCGAAGAACGTTTTCCAATGATGAGCACTTTTAAAGTTCTGC
TATGTGGCGCGGTATTATCCCGTATTGACGCCGGGCAAGAGCAACTCGGTCGCCGCATACACTATTCTCA
GAATGACTTGGTTGAGTACTCACCAGTCACAGAAAAGCATCTTACGGATGGCATGACAGTAAGAGAATTA
TGCAGTGCTGCCATAACCATGAGTGATAACACTGCGGCCAACTTACTTCTGACAACGATCGGAGGACCGA
AGGAGCTAACCGCTTTTTTGCACAACATGGGGGATCATGTAACTCGCCTTGATCGTTGGGAACCGGAGCT
GAATGAAGCCATACCAAACGACGAGCGTGACACCACGATGCCTGTAGCAATGGCAACAACGTTGCGCAAA
CTATTAACTGGCGAACTACTTACTCTAGCTTCCCGGCAACAATTAATAGACTGGATGGAGGCGGATAAAG
TTGCAGGACCACTTCTGCGCTCGGCCCTTCCGGCTGGCTGGTTTATTGCTGATAAATCTGGAGCCGGTGA
GCGTGGGTCTCGCGGTATCATTGCAGCACTGGGGCCAGATGGTAAGCCCTCCCGTATCGTAGTTATCTAC
ACGACGGGGAGTCAGGCAACTATGGATGAACGAAATAGACAGATCGCTGAGATAGGTGCCTCACTGATTA
AGCATTGGTAACTGTCAGACCAAGTTTACTCATATATACTTTAGATTGATTTAAAACTTCATTTTTAATT
TAAAAGGATCTAGGTGAAGATCCTTTTTGATAATCTCATGACCAAAATCCCTTAACGTGAGTTTTCGTTC
CACTGAGCGTCAGACCCCGTAGAAAAGATCAAAGGATCTTCTTGAGATCCTTTTTTTCTGCGCGTAATCT
GCTGCTTGCAAACAAAAAAACCACCGCTACCAGCGGTGGTTTGTTTGCCGGATCAAGAGCTACCAACTCT
TTTTCCGAAGGTAACTGGCTTCAGCAGAGCGCAGATACCAAATACTGTTCTTCTAGTGTAGCCGTAGTTA
GGCCACCACTTCAAGAACTCTGTAGCACCGCCTACATACCTCGCTCTGCTAATCCTGTTACCAGTGGCTG
CTGCCAGTGGCGATAAGTCGTGTCTTACCGGGTTGGACTCAAGACGATAGTTACCGGATAAGGCGCAGCG
GTCGGGCTGAACGGGGGGTTCGTGCACACAGCCCAGCTTGGAGCGAACGACCTACACCGAACTGAGATAC
CTACAGCGTGAGCTATGAGAAAGCGCCACGCTTCCCGAAGGGAGAAAGGCGGACAGGTATCCGGTAAGCG
GCAGGGTCGGAACAGGAGAGCGCACGAGGGAGCTTCCAGGGGGAAACGCCTGGTATCTTTATAGTCCTGT
CGGGTTTCGCCACCTCTGACTTGAGCGTCGATTTTTGTGATGCTCGTCAGGGGGGCGGAGCCTATGGAAA
AACGCCAGCAACGCGGCCTTTTTACGGTTCCTGGCCTTTTGCTGGCCTTTTGCTCACATGTTCTTTCCTG
CGTTATCCCCTGATTCTGTGGATAACCGTATTACCGCCTTTGAGTGAGCTGATACCGCTCGCCGCAGCCG
AACGACCGAGCGCAGCGAGTCAGTGAGCGAGGAAGCGGAAGAGCGCCCAATACGCAAACCGCCTCTCCCC
GCGCGTTGGCCGATTCATTAATGCAGCTGGCACGACAGGTTTCCCGACTGGAAAGCGGGCAGTGAGCGCA
ACGCAATTAATGTGAGTTAGCTCACTCATTAGGCACCCCAGGCTTTACACTTTATGCTTCCGGCTCGTAT
GTTGTGTGGAATTGTGAGCGGATAACAATTTCACACAGGAAACAGCTATGACCATGATTACGCCAAGCGC
GCAATTAACCCTCACTAAAGGGAACAAAAGCTGGAGCTGCAAGCTTAATGTAGTCTTATGCAATACTCTT
GTAGTCTTGCAACATGGTAACGATGAGTTAGCAACATGCCTTACAAGGAGAGAAAAAGCACCGTGCATGC
CGATTGGTGGAAGTAAGGTGGTACGATCGTGCCTTATTAGGAAGGCAACAGACGGGTCTGACATGGATTG
GACGAACCACTGAATTGCCGCATTGCAGAGATATTGTATTTAAGTGCCTAGCTCGATACATAAACGGGTC
TCTCTGGTTAGACCAGATCTGAGCCTGGGAGCTCTCTGGCTAACTAGGGAACCCACTGCTTAAGCCTCAA
TAAAGCTTGCCTTGAGTGCTTCAAGTAGTGTGTGCCCGTCTGTTGTGTGACTCTGGTAACTAGAGATCCC
TCAGACCCTTTTAGTCAGTGTGGAAAATCTCTAGCAGTGGCGCCCGAACAGGGACTTGAAAGCGAAAGGG
AAACCAGAGGAGCTCTCTCGACGCAGGACTCGGCTTGCTGAAGCGCGCACGGCAAGAGGCGAGGGGCGGC
GACTGGTGAGTACGCCAAAAATTTTGACTAGCGGAGGCTAGAAGGAGAGAGATGGGTGCGAGAGCGTCAG
TATTAAGCGGGGGAGAATTAGATCGCGATGGGAAAAAATTCGGTTAAGGCCAGGGGGAAAGAAAAAATAT
AAATTAAAACATATAGTATGGGCAAGCAGGGAGCTAGAACGATTCGCAGTTAATCCTGGCCTGTTAGAAA
CATCAGAAGGCTGTAGACAAATACTGGGACAGCTACAACCATCCCTTCAGACAGGATCAGAAGAACTTAG
ATCATTATATAATACAGTAGCAACCCTCTATTGTGTGCATCAAAGGATAGAGATAAAAGACACCAAGGAA
GCTTTAGACAAGATAGAGGAAGAGCAAAACAAAAGTAAGACCACCGCACAGCAAGCGGCCGCTGATCTTC
AGACCTGGAGGAGGAGATATGAGGGACAATTGGAGAAGTGAATTATATAAATATAAAGTAGTAAAAATTG
AACCATTAGGAGTAGCACCCACCAAGGCAAAGAGAAGAGTGGTGCAGAGAGAAAAAAGAGCAGTGGGAAT
AGGAGCTTTGTTCCTTGGGTTCTTGGGAGCAGCAGGAAGCACTATGGGCGCAGCGTCAATGACGCTGACG
GTACAGGCCAGACAATTATTGTCTGGTATAGTGCAGCAGCAGAACAATTTGCTGAGGGCTATTGAGGCGC
AACAGCATCTGTTGCAACTCACAGTCTGGGGCATCAAGCAGCTCCAGGCAAGAATCCTGGCTGTGGAAAG
ATACCTAAAGGATCAACAGCTCCTGGGGATTTGGGGTTGCTCTGGAAAACTCATTTGCACCACTGCTGTG
CCTTGGAATGCTAGTTGGAGTAATAAATCTCTGGAACAGATTTGGAATCACACGACCTGGATGGAGTGGG
ACAGAGAAATTAACAATTACACAAGCTTAATACACTCCTTAATTGAAGAATCGCAAAACCAGCAAGAAAA
GAATGAACAAGAATTATTGGAATTAGATAAATGGGCAAGTTTGTGGAATTGGTTTAACATAACAAATTGG
CTGTGGTATATAAAATTATTCATAATGATAGTAGGAGGCTTGGTAGGTTTAAGAATAGTTTTTGCTGTAC
TTTCTATAGTGAATAGAGTTAGGCAGGGATATTCACCATTATCGTTTCAGACCCACCTCCCAACCCCGAG
GGGACCCGACAGGCCCGAAGGAATAGAAGAAGAAGGTGGAGAGAGAGACAGAGACAGATCCATTCGATTA
GTGAACGGATCTCGACGGTATCGGTTAACTTTTAAAAGAAAAGGGGGGATTGGGGGGTACAGTGCAGGGG
AAAGAATAGTAGACATAATAGCAACAGACATACAAACTAAAGAATTACAAAAACAAATTACAAAATTCAA
AATTTTATCGTCCAGTGTGGTGGAATTCTGCAGATATCACAACTTTGTATAGAAAAGTTGGCCTCCGCGC
CGGGTTTTGGCGCCTCCCGCGGGCGCCCCCCTCCTCACGGCGAGCGCTGCCACGTCAGACGAAGGGCGCA
GCGAGCGTCCTGATCCTTCCGCCCGGACGCTCAGGACAGCGGCCCGCTGCTCATAAGACTCGGCCTTAGA
ACCCCAGTATCAGCAGAAGGACATTTTAGGACGGGACTTGGGTGACTCTAGGGCACTGGTTTTCTTTCCA
GAGAGCGGAACAGGCGAGGAAAAGTAGTCCCTTCTCGGCGATTCTGCGGAGGGATCTCCGTGGGGCGGTG
AACGCCGATGATTATATAAGGACGCGCCGGGTGTGGCACAGCTAGTTCCGTCGCAGCCGGGATTTGGGTC
GCGGTTCTTGTTTGTGGATCGCTGTGATCGTCACTTGGTGAGTAGCGGGCTGCTGGGCTGGCCGGGGCTT
TCGTGGCCGCCGGGCCGCTCGGTGGGACGGAAGCGTGTGGAGAGACCGCCAAGGGCTGTAGTCTGGGTCC
GCGAGCAAGGTTGCCCTGAACTGGGGGTTGGGGGGAGCGCAGCAAAATGGCGGCTGTTCCCGAGTCTTGA
ATGGAAGACGCTTGTGAGGCGGGCTGTGAGGTCGTTGAAACAAGGTGGGGGGCATGGTGGGCGGCAAGAA
CCCAAGGTCTTGAGGCCTTCGCTAATGCGGGAAAGCTCTTATTCGGGTGAGATGGGCTGGGGCACCATCT
GGGGACCCTGACGTGAAGTTTGTCACTGACTGGAGAACTCGGTTTGTCGTCTGTTGCGGGGGCGGCAGTT
ATGGCGGTGCCGTTGGGCAGTGCACCCGTACCTTTGGGAGCGCGCGCCCTCGTCGTGTCGTGACGTCACC
CGTTCTGTTGGCTTATAATGCAGGGTGGGGCCACCTGCCGGTAGGTGTGCGGTAGGCTTTTCTCCGTCGC
AGGACGCAGGGTTCGGGCCTAGGGTAGGCTCTCCTGAATCGACAGGCGCCGGACCTCTGGTGAGGGGAGG
GATAAGTGAGGCGTCAGTTTCTTTGGTCGGTTTTATGTACCTATCTTCTTAAGTAGCTGAAGCTCCGGTT
TTGAACTATGCGCTCGGGGTTGGCGAGTGTGTTTTGTGAAGTTTTTTAGGCACCTTTTGAAATGTAATCA
TTTGGGTCAATATGTAATTTTCAGTGTTAGACTAGTAAATTGTCCGCTAAATTCTGGCCGTTTTTGGCTT
TTTTGTTAGACGGCCAACTTTTGTATACAAAGTGGGCCACCATGGGAATCCCGCTGCTGAACGCTAAACA
GATTCTGGGACAGCTGGACGGCGGGAGCGTGGCAGTCCTGCCTGTGGTCGACTCCACCAATCAGTACCTG
CTGGATCGAATCGGCGAGCTGAAGAGTGGGGATGCTTGCATTGCAGAATATCAGCAGGCAGGGAGAGGAA
GCAGAGGGAGGAAATGGTTCTCTCCTTTTGGAGCTAACCTGTACCTGAGTATGTTTTGGCGCCTGAAGCG
GGGACCAGCAGCAATCGGCCTGGGCCCGGTCATCGGAATTGTCATGGCAGAAGCGCTGCGAAAGCTGGGA
GCAGACAAGGTGCGAGTCAAATGGCCCAATGACCTGTATCTGCAGGATAGAAAGCTGGCAGGCATCCTGG
TGGAGCTGGCCGGAATAACAGGCGATGCTGCACAGATCGTCATTGGCGCCGGGATTAACGTGGCTATGAG
GCGCGTGGAGGAAAGCGTGGTCAATCAGGGCTGGATCACACTGCAGGAAGCAGGGATTAACCTGGACAGG
AATACTCTGGCCGCTATGCTGATCCGAGAGCTGCGGGCAGCCCTGGAACTGTTCGAGCAGGAAGGCCTGG
CTCCATATCTGTCACGGTGGGAGAAGCTGGATAACTTCATCAATAGACCCGTGAAGCTGATCATTGGGGA
CAAAGAGATTTTCGGGATTAGCCGGGGGATTGATAAACAGGGAGCCCTGCTGCTGGAACAGGACGGAGTT
ATCAAACCCTGGATGGGCGGAGAAATCAGTCTGCGGTCTGCCGAAAAGGCTAGCGGCAAGCCCATCCCCA
ACCCCCTGCTGGGCCTGGACAGCACCACAAGTTTGTACAAAAAAGCAGGCTTAGCCACCATGGACAAGTA
TGATGTGATCAAGGCAATCGGACAGGGAGCCTTTGGCAAGGCCTACCTGGCCAAGGGCAAGTCTGACAGC
AAGCACTGCGTGATCAAGGAGATCAACTTCGAGAAGATGCCTATCCAGGAGAAGGAGGCCTCTAAGAAGG
AAGTGATCCTGCTGGAGAAGATGAAGCACCCAAATATCGTGGCCTTCTTTAACAGCTTCCAGGAGAATGG
CCGCCTGTTTATCGTGATGGAGTACTGTGACGGCGGCGATCTGATGAAGCGGATCAACAGACAGAGGGGC
GTGCTGTTCTCTGAGGATCAGATCCTGGGCTGGTTTGTGCAGATCAGCCTGGGCCTGAAGCACATCCACG
ACCGCAAGATCCTGCACCGGGATATCAAGGCCCAGAACATCTTCCTGTCCAAGAATGGCATGGTGGCCAA
GCTGGGCGACTTTGGCATCGCCAGAGTGCTGAACAATAGCATGGAGCTGGCCAGGACCTGCATCGGCACA
CCTTACTATCTGTCCCCAGAGATCTGTCAGAATAAGCCCTATAACAATAAGACCGATATCTGGTCTCTGG
GCTGCGTGCTGTACGAGCTGTGCACACTGAAGCACCCTTTTGAGGGCAACAATCTGCAGCAGCTGGTGCT
GAAGATCTGCCAGGCCCACTTCGCCCCAATCTCTCCCGGCTTTAGCCGCGAGCTGCACAGCCTGATCTCC
CAGCTGTTCCAGGTGAGCCCACGCGACCGGCCATCTATCAACAGCATCCTGAAGCGGCCCTTTCTGGAGA
ATCTGATCCCCAAGTATCTGACCCCTGAAGTGATCCAGGAGGAGTTCTCCCACATGCTGATCTGTAGGGC
AGGCGCCCCTGCATCTAGGCACGCAGGCAAGGTGGTGCAGAAGTGCAAGATCCAGAAGGTGAGATTCCAG
GGCAAGTGTCCCCCTAGATCCAGGATCTCTGTGCCCATCAAGAGGAACGCCATCCTGCACCGCAATGAGT
GGAGGCCACCAGCAGGCGCCCAGAAGGCCAGATCTATCAAGATGATCGAGAGGCCTAAGATCGCCGCCGT
GTGCGGCCACTACGACTACTATTACGCCCAGCTGGATATGCTGCGGAGAAGGGCCCACAAGCCAAGCTAT
CACCCTATCCCACAGGAGAACACCGGCGTGGAGGACTACGGACAGGAGACAAGACACGGACCATCCCCTT
CTCAGTGGCCAGCAGAGTATCTGCAGAGGAAGTTCGAGGCCCAGCAGTACAAGCTGAAGGTGGAGAAGCA
GCTGGGACTGAGACCAAGCTCCGCCGAGCCCAACTATAATCAGAGACAGGAGCTGAGGAGCAACGGAGAG
GAGCCTAGGTTCCAGGAGCTGCCATTTCGGAAGAATGAGATGAAGGAGCAGGAGTATTGGAAGCAGCTGG
AGGAGATCAGGCAGCAGTACCACAACGACATGAAGGAGATCAGAAAGAAGATGGGCAGGGAGCCAGAGGA
GAACAGCAAGATCTCCCACAAGACCTACCTGGTGAAGAAGAGCAATCTGCCCGTGCACCAGGATGCATCC
GAGGGAGAGGCACCCGTGCAGATGGAGTTTCGCTCCTGCTGTCCTGGATGGTCCGCCATGGCACGGTCTT
GGCTGACCGCCACAAGCGCCTCCCAGGACATCGAGAAGGATCTGAAGCAGATGCGCCTGCAGAACACAAA
GGAGTCCAAGAATCCAGAGCAGAAGTATAAGGCCAAGAAGGGCGTGAAGTTCGAGATCAACCTGGACAAG
TGCATCTCTGATGAGAATATCCTGCAGGAGGAGGAGGCCATGGACATCCCTAACGAGACCCTGACATTCG
AGGATGGCATGAAGTTTAAGGAGTATGAGTGCGTGAAGGAGCACGGCGACTACACCGATAAGGCCTTCGA
GAAGCTGCACTGTCCAGAGGCCGGCTTTTCCACCCAGACAGTGGCCGCCGTGGGCAATCGCCGGCAGTGG
GACGGAGGCGCCCCTCAGACCCTGCTGCAGATGATGGCCGTGGCCGACATCACCAGCACATGTCCTACAG
GCCCAGATTCTGAGAGCGTGCTGTCCGTGTCTAGACAGGAGGGCAAGACAAAGGATCCCTACTCCCCTGT
GCTGATCCTGATGTAAAACCCAGCTTTCTTGTACAAAGTGGTGATATCCAGCACAGTGGCGGCCGCTCGA
CAATCAACCTCTGGATTACAAAATTTGTGAAAGATTGACTGGTATTCTTAACTATGTTGCTCCTTTTACG
CTATGTGGATACGCTGCTTTAATGCCTTTGTATCATGCTATTGCTTCCCGTATGGCTTTCATTTTCTCCT
CCTTGTATAAATCCTGGTTGCTGTCTCTTTATGAGGAGTTGTGGCCCGTTGTCAGGCAACGTGGCGTGGT
GTGCACTGTGTTTGCTGACGCAACCCCCACTGGTTGGGGCATTGCCACCACCTGTCAGCTCCTTTCCGGG
ACTTTCGCTTTCCCCCTCCCTATTGCCACGGCGGAACTCATCGCCGCCTGCCTTGCCCGCTGCTGGACAG
GGGCTCGGCTGTTGGGCACTGACAATTCCGTGGTGTTGTCGGGGAAGCTGACGTCCTTTCCATGGCTGCT
CGCCTGTGTTGCCACCTGGATTCTGCGCGGGACGTCCTTCTGCTACGTCCCTTCGGCCCTCAATCCAGCG
GACCTTCCTTCCCGCGGCCTGCTGCCGGCTCTGCGGCCTCTTCCGCGTCTTCGCCTTCGCCCTCAGACGA
GTCGGATCTCCCTTTGGGCCGCCTCCCCGCCTGGAATTCTACCGGGTAGGGGAGGCGCTTTTCCCAAGGC
AGTCTGGAGCATGCGCTTTAGCAGCCCCGCTGGGCACTTGGCGCTACACAAGTGGCCTCTGGCCTCGCAC
ACATTCCACATCCACCGGTAGGCGCCAACCGGCTCCGTTCTTTGGTGGCCCCTTCGCGCCACCTTCTACT
CCTCCCCTAGTCAGGAAGTTCCCCCCCGCCCCGCAGCTCGCGTCGTGCAGGACGTGACAAATGGAAGTAG
CACGTCTCACTAGTCTCGTGCAGATGGACAGCACCGCTGAGCAATGGAAGCGGGTAGGCCTTTGGGGCAG
CGGCCAATAGCAGCTTTGCTCCTTCGCTTTCTGGGCTCAGAGGCTGGGAAGGGGTGGGTCCGGGGGCGGG
CTCAGGGGCGGGCTCAGGGGCGGGGCGGGCGCCCGAAGGTCCTCCGGAGGCCCGGCATTCTGCACGCTTC
AAAAGCGCACGTCTGCCGCGCTGTTCTCCTCTTCCTCATCTCCGGGCCTTTCGACCTGCAGCCCAAGCTT
ACCATGACCGAGTACAAGCCCACGGTGCGCCTCGCCACCCGCGACGACGTCCCCAGGGCCGTACGCACCC
TCGCCGCCGCGTTCGCCGACTACCCCGCCACGCGCCACACCGTCGATCCGGACCGCCACATCGAGCGGGT
CACCGAGCTGCAAGAACTCTTCCTCACGCGCGTCGGGCTCGACATCGGCAAGGTGTGGGTCGCGGACGAC
GGCGCCGCGGTGGCGGTCTGGACCACGCCGGAGAGCGTCGAAGCGGGGGCGGTGTTCGCCGAGATCGGCC
CGCGCATGGCCGAGTTGAGCGGTTCCCGGCTGGCCGCGCAGCAACAGATGGAAGGCCTCCTGGCGCCGCA
CCGGCCCAAGGAGCCCGCGTGGTTCCTGGCCACCGTCGGCGTCTCGCCCGACCACCAGGGCAAGGGTCTG
GGCAGCGCCGTCGTGCTCCCCGGAGTGGAGGCGGCCGAGCGCGCCGGGGTGCCCGCCTTCCTGGAGACCT
CCGCGCCCCGCAACCTCCCCTTCTACGAGCGGCTCGGCTTCACCGTCACCGCCGACGTCGAGGTGCCCGA
AGGACCGCGCACCTGGTGCATGACCCGCAAGCCCGGTGCCTGACGCCCGCCCCACGACCCGCAGCGCCCG
ACCGAAAGGAGCGCACGACCCCATGCATCTCGAGGGCCCGGTACCTTTAAGACCAATGACTTACAAGGCA
GCTGTAGATCTTAGCCACTTTTTAAAAGAAAAGGGGGGACTGGAAGGGCTAGCTCACTCCCAACGAAGAC
AAGATCTGCTTTTTGCTTGTACTGGGTCTCTCTGGTTAGACCAGATCTGAGCCTGGGAGCTCTCTGGCTA
ACTAGGGAACCCACTGCTTAAGCCTCAATAAAGCTTGCCTTGAGTGCTTCAAGTAGTGTGTGCCCGTCTG
TTGTGTGACTCTGGTAACTAGAGATCCCTCAGACCCTTTTAGTCAGTGTGGAAAATCTCTAGCAGTAGTA
GTTCATGTCATCTTATTATTCAGTATTTATAACTTGCAAAGAAATGAATATCAGAGAGTGAGAGGAACTT
GTTTATTGCAGCTTATAATGGTTACAAATAAAGCAATAGCATCACAAATTTCACAAATAAAGCATTTTTT
TCACTGCATTCTAGTTGTGGTTTGTCCAAACTCATCAATGTATCTTATCATGTCTGGCTCTAGCTATCCC
GCCCCTAACTCCGCCCATCCCGCCCCTAACTCCGCCCAGTTCCGCCCATTCTCCGCCCCATGGCTGACTA
ATTTTTTTTATTTATGCAGAGGCCGAGGCCGCCTCGGCCTCTGAGCTATTCCAGAAGTAGTGAGGAGGCT
TTTTTGGAGGCCTAGGGACGTACCCAATTCGCCCTATAGTGAGTCGTATTACGCGCGCTCACTGGCCGTC
GTTTTACAACGTCGTGACTGGGAAAACCCTGGCGTTACCCAACTTAATCGCCTTGCAGCACATCCCCCTT
TCGCCAGCTGGCGTAATAGCGAAGAGGCCCGCACCGATCGCCCTTCCCAACAGTTGCGCAGCCTGAATGG
CGAATGGG
[124 nt withheld, positions 11139-11262]
C
[91 nt withheld, positions 11264-11354]
A
[49 nt withheld, positions 11356-11404]
CCTTTGACGTTGGAGTCCACGTTCTTT
[37 nt withheld, positions 11432-11468]
ACCCTATCTCGGTCTATTCTTTTGATTTATAAGGGATTTTGCCGATTTCGGCCTATTGGTTAAAAAATGA
GCTGATTTAACAAAAATTTAACGCGAATTTTAACAAAATATTAACGCTTACAATTT
Features (pLannotate 1.2.2; 32 found; start..end, strand, type, name):
     26..130     +  promoter       AmpR promoter: bla
    131..991     +  CDS            AmpR: β-lactamase; bla; confers resistance to ampicillin, carbenicillin, and related antibiotics
   1162..1750    +  rep_origin     ori: high-copy-number ColE1/pMB1/pBR322/pUC origin of replication
   1933..2025    +  CDS            lacI (fragment): lac repressor; lacI; The lac repressor binds to the lac operator to inhibit transcription in E. coli. This inhibition can be relieved by adding lactose or isopropyl-β-D-thiogalactopyranoside (IPTG).
   2038..2059    +  protein_bind   CAP binding site: CAP binding activates transcription in the presence of cAMP. E. coli catabolite activator protein
   2074..2104    +  promoter       lac promoter: promoter for the E. coli lac operon
   2108..2130    +  protein_bind   lac operator (fragment): The lac repressor binds to the lac operator to inhibit transcription in E. coli. This inhibition can be relieved by adding lactose or isopropyl-β-D-thiogalactopyranoside (IPTG). lac repressor encoded by lacI
   2173..2191    +  promoter       T3 promoter: promoter for bacteriophage T3 RNA polymerase
   2219..2445    +  promoter       RSV promoter: Rous sarcoma virus enhancer/promoter
   2446..2626    +  LTR            5' LTR (truncated): truncated 5' long terminal repeat (LTR) from HIV-1
   2673..2798    +  misc_feature   HIV-1 Ψ: packaging signal of human immunodeficiency virus type 1
   2782..3145    +  CDS            HIV-1 gag (fragment): gag protein from human immunodeficiency virus 1; gag
   3291..3524    +  misc_feature   RRE: The Rev response element (RRE) of HIV-1 allows for Rev-dependent mRNA export from the nucleus to the cytoplasm.
   3901..4001    +  CDS            Rev (fragment): human immunodeficiency virus 1 (HIV-1) Rev protein; rev; enhances nuclear export of unspliced and incompletely spliced viral mRNAs
   4020..4136    +  misc_feature   cPPT/CTS: central polypurine tract and central termination sequence of HIV-1
   4170..4190    +  protein_bind   attB4: mutant version of attB; core recombination site for the Gateway® BP reaction BP Clonase™
   4190..5401    +  promoter       UbC promoter: human ubiquitin C promoter
   5405..5423    -  protein_bind   attB5 (fragment): mutant version of attB; core recombination site for the Gateway® BP reaction BP Clonase™
   5438..6208    +  CDS            miniTurbo: N-terminally truncated mutant of the E. coli biotin ligase BioID engineered for improved catalytic efficiency (Branon et al., 2018)
   6257..6281    +  protein_bind   attB1: mutant version of attB; recombination site for the Gateway® BP reaction BP Clonase™
   6290..8413    +  CDS            NEK5: NEK5_HUMAN - Experimental evidence at transcript level: Swiss-Prot protein existence level 2. From Homo sapiens (Human).
   8418..8442    -  protein_bind   attB2: mutant version of attB; recombination site for the Gateway® BP reaction BP Clonase™
   8472..9060    +  misc_feature   WPRE: woodchuck hepatitis virus posttranscriptional regulatory element
   9074..9573    +  promoter       PGK promoter: mouse phosphoglycerate kinase 1 promoter
   9594..10193   +  CDS            PuroR: puromycin N-acetyltransferase; pac from Streptomyces alboniger; confers resistance to puromycin
  10261..10398   +  CDS            nef (fragment): NEF_HV1LA - Experimental evidence at protein level: Swiss-Prot protein existence level 1. Extracellular Nef protein targets CD4(+) T-lymphocytes for apoptosis by interacting with CXCR4 surface receptors. From Human immunodeficiency virus type 1 group M subtype B (isolate Lai) (HIV-1).
  10384..10564   +  LTR            5' LTR (truncated): truncated 5' long terminal repeat (LTR) from HIV-1
  10636..10757   +  polyA_signal   SV40 poly(A) signal: SV40 polyadenylation signal
  10797..10932   +  rep_origin     SV40 ori: SV40 origin of replication
  10953..10971   -  promoter       T7 promoter: promoter for bacteriophage T7 RNA polymerase
  10979..11134   +  CDS            lacZα (fragment): LacZα fragment of β-galactosidase; lacZ fragment
  11139..11567   +  rep_origin     f1 ori (sequence partly withheld): f1 bacteriophage origin of replication; arrow indicates direction of (+) strand synthesis
