[The description below was written by a language model from this plasmid's Addgene catalogue record and pLannotate feature annotations shown in this document.]
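Description:
p663-UBC-miniTurbo-V5-NEK5_IDG-K is a lentiviral mammalian expression plasmid built on the pDest663 Gateway destination backbone, carrying human NEK5 fused at its N-terminus to the miniTurbo biotin ligase and a V5 epitope. It is propagated in E. coli under ampicillin selection (AmpR). The feature table annotates a ColE1/pUC-type origin, although the catalogue lists the plasmid as low copy, and an f1 ori is also present. The viral portion has a third-generation style layout: an RSV promoter drives a truncated HIV-1 5' LTR, followed by the Ψ packaging signal with a gag fragment, the RRE for Rev-dependent export of the genomic RNA, and the cPPT/CTS. A second truncated LTR downstream, followed by an SV40 poly(A) signal, closes the transfer cassette. Packaging functions are not encoded and must be provided in trans.

The payload was assembled by multisite Gateway recombination, which leaves attB4, attB5, attB1 and attB2 scars between modules. The human ubiquitin C promoter drives the miniTurbo coding sequence, which is joined across the attB1 site to the NEK5 open reading frame. The V5 tag named in the catalogue is not separately annotated in the feature table, though it presumably lies in the short gap between miniTurbo and attB1. A WPRE follows to enhance transcript expression, and a separate mouse PGK promoter–PuroR cassette allows puromycin selection of transduced cells.

The construct was made within the Illuminating the Druggable Genome programme's work on understudied kinases. It is intended for stable expression of the NEK5 fusion so that miniTurbo biotinylates nearby proteins, allowing protein-proximity networks to be mapped by proteomics. The depositor notes that the plasmids were only partially sequenced to confirm in-frame fusions.
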