Addgene plasmid #189876: p663-UBC-miniTurbo-V5-NEK5_IDG-K
Purpose: Gateway destination clone of NEK5 (human) tagged with N-terminal miniTurbo-V5 for generating protein-proximity networks using proximity-dependent biotinylation proteomics
Depositing lab: Ben Major. Depositing organization: Washington University in Saint Louis.
Backbone
  Vector backbone: pDest663
  Backbone manufacturer: PEL
  Backbone size w/o insert (bp): 9019
  Vector type: Mammalian Expression, Lentiviral ; Gateway Destination
  Selectable markers: Puromycin
Growth in bacteria
  Bacterial resistance: Ampicillin, 100 μg/mL
  Growth temperature: 30°C
  Growth strain: NEB Stable
  Copy number: Low Copy
Gene/Insert
  Gene/Insert name: NEK5 (alt names: miniTurbo-V5-NEK5; miniTurbo-V5)
  Species: H. sapiens (human)
  Entrez Gene: NEK5
  Promoter: Ubiquitin
  Tag / fusion protein: miniTurbo-V5 (N terminal on insert)
  Cloning method: Gateway Cloning
  Sequencing primers: 5′ TGAAGCTCCGGTTTTGAACT; 3′ AATAGACCCGTGAAGCTGATC
Terms and licenses: Academic/Nonprofit Terms; Industry Terms: Not Available to Industry
Depositor comments: These plasmids were generated as part of the Illuminating the Druggable Genome (IDG) program sponsored by the NIH Common Fund. The goal of this program is to identify, gather, and distribute information and resources for proteins that currently are not well-studied yet belong to commonly drug-targeted protein families: protein kinases, non-olfactory G-protein coupled receptors (GPCRs), and ion channels. The IDG program is designed to develop fundamental research tools for understudied proteins, elucidate their function, and disseminate the IDG-related resources and data to the greater scientific community. These lentiviral gateway destination plasmids were generated, as part of the Kinase-Data and Resource Generating Center (DRGC), using the single fragment or multisite gateway cloning technology. They were used for generating proteomics-based protein-interaction and protein-proximity networks that can be accessed through the kinase-DRGC website https://darkkinome.org/. Each plasmid has either an N- or C-terminal fusion protein (Flag/ V5/V5-miniTurbo/V5-TurboID/miniTurbo-V5/TurboID-V5) tagged understudied kinase driven under either a CMV or Ubiquitin (UBC) promoter. All inserts in the pENTR plasmids used to generate the deposited destination plasmids were end-sequenced and insert size validated prior to multi-site gateway cloning. The combined insert size of the single fragment or three fragment destination plasmids were confirmed by restriction digestion (BsrGI, and EcoRV for pDest667; BsrGI, EcoRV, and BstZ17I for pDest663; and BsrGI for pHAGE) and all plasmids were partially sequenced to ensure in-frame ORFs and fusion tags.
How to cite: p663-UBC-miniTurbo-V5-NEK5_IDG-K was a gift from Ben Major (Addgene plasmid # 189876 ; http://n2t.net/addgene:189876 ; RRID:Addgene_189876)
